>Addgene plasmid #83149 | Hs.KRAS4b G12F | depositor full sequence | sequence record 158112 | Full Sequence
TTAACGCTAGCATGGATGTTTTCCCAGTCACGACGTTGTAAAACGACGGCCAGTCTTAAAATTCGAGCTC
GGTCCGAGGATCCGAAATAATGATTTTATTTTGACTGATAGTGACCTGTTCGTTGCAACAAATTGATAAG
CAATGCTTTTTTATAATGCCAACTTTGTACAAAAAAGTTGGCACCATGACTGAATATAAACTTGTGGTAG
TTGGAGCTTTTGGCGTAGGCAAGAGTGCCTTGACGATACAGCTAATTCAGAATCATTTTGTGGACGAATA
TGATCCAACAATAGAGGATTCCTACAGGAAGCAAGTAGTAATTGATGGAGAAACCTGTCTCTTGGATATT
CTCGACACAGCAGGTCAAGAGGAGTACAGTGCAATGAGGGACCAGTACATGAGGACTGGGGAGGGCTTTC
TTTGTGTATTTGCCATAAATAATACTAAATCATTTGAAGATATTCACCATTATAGAGAACAAATTAAAAG
AGTTAAGGACTCTGAAGATGTACCTATGGTCCTAGTAGGAAATAAATGTGATTTGCCTTCTAGAACAGTA
GACACAAAACAGGCTCAGGACTTAGCAAGAAGTTATGGAATTCCTTTTATTGAAACATCAGCAAAGACAA
GACAGGGTGTTGATGATGCCTTCTATACATTAGTTCGAGAAATTCGAAAACATAAAGAAAAGATGAGCAA
AGATGGTAAAAAGAAGAAAAAGAAGTCAAAGACAAAGTGTGTAATTATGTAATCAACTTTCTTGTACAAA
GTTGGCATTATAGGAAAGCATTGCTTATCAATTTGTTGCAACGAACAGGTCACTATCAGTCAAAATAAAA
TCATTATTTGCATGCAAGCTTAGATCCTCTAGACCAGCCAGGACAGAAATGCCTCGACTTCGCTGCTACC
CAAGGTTGCCGGGTGACGCACACCGTGGAAACGGATGAAGGCACGAACCCAGTGGACATAAGCCTGTTCG
GTTCGTAAGCTGTAATGCAAGTAGCGTATGCGCTCACGCAACTGGTCCAGAACCTTGACCGAACGCAGCG
GTGGTAACGGCGCAGTGGCGGTTTTCATGGCTTGTTATGACTGTTTTTTTGGGGTACAGTCTATGCCTCG
GGCATCCAAGCAGCAAGCGCGTTACGCCGTGGGTCGATGTTTGATGTTATGGAGCAGCAACGATGTTACG
CAGCAGGGCAGTCGCCCTAAAACAAAGTTAAACATTATGAGGGAAGCGGTGATCGCCGAAGTATCGACTC
AACTATCAGAGGTAGTTGGCGTCATCGAGCGCCATCTCGAACCGACGTTGCTGGCCGTACATTTGTACGG
CTCCGCAGTGGATGGCGGCCTGAAGCCACACAGTGATATTGATTTGCTGGTTACGGTGACCGTAAGGCTT
GATGAAACAACGCGGCGAGCTTTGATCAACGACCTTTTGGAAACTTCGGCTTCCCCTGGAGAGAGCGAGA
TTCTCCGCGCTGTAGAAGTCACCATTGTTGTGCACGACGACATCATTCCGTGGCGTTATCCAGCTAAGCG
CGAACTGCAATTTGGAGAATGGCAGCGCAATGACATTCTTGCAGGTATCTTCGAGCCAGCCACGATCGAC
ATTGATCTGGCTATCTTGCTGACAAAAGCAAGAGAACATAGCGTTGCCTTGGTAGGTCCAGCGGCGGAGG
AACTCTTTGATCCGGTTCCTGAACAGGATCTATTTGAGGCGCTAAATGAAACCTTAACGCTATGGAACTC
GCCGCCCGACTGGGCTGGCGATGAGCGAAATGTAGTGCTTACGTTGTCCCGCATTTGGTACAGCGCAGTA
ACCGGCAAAATCGCGCCGAAGGATGTCGCTGCCGACTGGGCAATGGAGCGCCTGCCGGCCCAGTATCAGC
CCGTCATACTTGAAGCTAGACAGGCTTATCTTGGACAAGAAGAAGATCGCTTGGCCTCGCGCGCAGATCA
GTTGGAAGAATTTGTCCACTACGTGAAAGGCGAGATCACCAAGGTAGTCGGCAAATAACCCTCGAGCCAC
CCATGACCAAAATCCCTTAACGTGAGTTACGCGTCGTTCCACTGAGCGTCAGACCCCGTAGAAAAGATCA
AAGGATCTTCTTGAGATCCTTTTTTTCTGCGCGTAATCTGCTGCTTGCAAACAAAAAAACCACCGCTACC
AGCGGTGGTTTGTTTGCCGGATCAAGAGCTACCAACTCTTTTTCCGAAGGTAACTGGCTTCAGCAGAGCG
CAGATACCAAATACTGTCCTTCTAGTGTAGCCGTAGTTAGGCCACCACTTCAAGAACTCTGTAGCACCGC
CTACATACCTCGCTCTGCTAATCCTGTTACCAGTGGCTGCTGCCAGTGGCGATAAGTCGTGTCTTACCGG
GTTGGACTCAAGACGATAGTTACCGGATAAGGCGCAGCGGTCGGGCTGAACGGGGGGTTCGTGCACACAG
CCCAGCTTGGAGCGAACGACCTACACCGAACTGAGATACCTACAGCGTGAGCATTGAGAAAGCGCCACGC
TTCCCGAAGGGAGAAAGGCGGACAGGTATCCGGTAAGCGGCAGGGTCGGAACAGGAGAGCGCACGAGGGA
GCTTCCAGGGGGAAACGCCTGGTATCTTTATAGTCCTGTCGGGTTTCGCCACCTCTGACTTGAGCGTCGA
TTTTTGTGATGCTCGTCAGGGGGGCGGAGCCTATGGAAAAACGCCAGCAACGCGGCCTTTTTACGGTTCC
TGGCCTTTTGCTGGCCTTTTGCTCACATGTTCTTTCCTGCGTTATCCCCTGATTCTGTGGATAACCGTAT
TACCGCCTTTGAGTGAGCTGATACCGCTCGCCGCAGCCGAACGACCGAGCGCAGCGAGTCAGTGAGCGAG
GAAGCGGAAGAGCGCCCAATACGCAAACCGCCTCTCCCCGCGCGTTGGCCGATTCATTAATGCAGCTGGC
ACGACAGGTTTCCCGACTGGAAAGCGGGCAGTGAGCGCAACGCAATTAATACGCGTACCGCTAGCCAGGA
AGAGTTTGTAGAAACGCAAAAAGGCCATCCGTCAGGATGGCCTTCTGCTTAGTTTGATGCCTGGCAGTTT
ATGGCGGGCGTCCTGCCCGCCACCCTCCGGGCCGTTGCTTCACAACGTTCAAATCCGCTCCCGGCGGATT
TGTCCTACTCAGGAGAGCGTTCACCGACAAACAACAGATAAAACGAAAGGCCCAGTCTTCCGACTGAGCC
TTTCGTTTTATTTGATGCCTGGCAGTTCCCTACTCTCGCG
Features (pLannotate 1.2.2; 11 found; start..end, strand, type, name):
     18..54      -  CDS            lacZα (fragment): LacZα fragment of β-galactosidase; lacZ fragment
     85..180     +  protein_bind   attL3: mutant version of attL; recombination site for the Gateway® LR reaction LR Clonase™
    186..752     +  CDS            K-Ras (G12V): human oncoprotein generated by the G12V mutation in the small GTPase K-Ras
    757..850     -  protein_bind   attL2 (fragment): mutant version of attL; recombination site for the Gateway® LR reaction LR Clonase™
    965..988     +  promoter       Pc promoter (fragment): intI1 (promoter lies within the coding sequence); class 1 integron promoter
   1164..1220    +  CDS            GmR (fragment): gentamycin acetyltransferase; aacC1; confers resistance to gentamycin
   1227..2018    +  CDS            SmR: aminoglycoside adenylyltransferase (Murphy, 1985); aadA; confers resistance to spectinomycin and streptomycin
   2111..2699    +  rep_origin     ori: high-copy-number ColE1/pMB1/pBR322/pUC origin of replication
   2882..2974    +  CDS            lacI (fragment): lac repressor; lacI; The lac repressor binds to the lac operator to inhibit transcription in E. coli. This inhibition can be relieved by adding lactose or isopropyl-β-D-thiogalactopyranoside (IPTG).
   3029..3056    -  terminator     rrnB T2 terminator: transcription terminator T2 from the E. coli rrnB gene
   3188..3231    +  terminator     rrnB T1 terminator: Escherichia coli rrnB; transcription terminator T1 from the E. coli rrnB gene
