[The description below was written by a language model from this plasmid's Addgene catalogue record and pLannotate feature annotations shown in this document.]
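Description:
Hs.KRAS4b G12F is a Gateway entry clone built on the pDonor-255 backbone, carrying the human KRAS4B open reading frame (567 bp, based on the NM_004985.4 reference transcript) with a glycine-to-phenylalanine substitution at codon 12. The full plasmid is 3,260 nt. It is propagated in E. coli at high copy from a ColE1/pUC-type origin and selected with spectinomycin through the aadA (SmR) aminoglycoside adenylyltransferase gene, which sits downstream of a fragment of a class 1 integron Pc promoter and a residual piece of a gentamicin resistance gene. Short remnants of lacZα and lacI, together with rrnB T1 and T2 terminators, are backbone elements; the terminators help insulate the cloning region from read-through transcription.

The KRAS coding sequence is flanked by attL recombination sites, which allow LR Clonase-mediated transfer of the ORF into attR-containing destination vectors. The automated annotation labels the upstream site as attL3 and the downstream one as an attL2 fragment, and it calls the insert K-Ras (G12V). That second label is a nearest-match assignment, and the catalogue entry specifies G12F as the actual mutation. No promoter for expressing the insert is annotated, as is usual for entry clones; expression elements and any tags come from the chosen destination vector. Because the ORF retains its stop codon, the clone is suited to native (untagged) expression or N-terminal fusions, but not C-terminal ones. Codon 12 is a well-known hotspot for activating KRAS mutations, so the clone serves as a source for building expression constructs of this variant.
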