Addgene plasmid #83149: Hs.KRAS4b G12F
Purpose: Gateway ORF Entry clone of human KRAS4B [NM_004985.4 ] with stop codon (for native or N-terminal fusions), G12F mutation
Depositing lab: Dominic Esposito. Depositing organization: National Cancer Institute (NCI).
Backbone
  Vector backbone: pDonor-255
  Backbone size w/o insert (bp): 2693
  Vector type: Gateway Entry Clone
Growth in bacteria
  Bacterial resistance: Spectinomycin, 50 μg/mL
  Growth temperature: 37°C
  Growth strain: DH10B
  Copy number: High Copy
Gene/Insert
  Gene/Insert name: KRAS
  Species: H. sapiens (human)
  Insert size (bp): 567
  Mutation: G12F
  GenBank ID: NM_004985.4
  Entrez Gene: KRAS (a.k.a. 'C-K-RAS, C-K-RAS, CFC2, K-RAS2A, K-RAS2B, K-RAS4A, K-RAS4B, K-Ras, K-Ras 2, KI-RAS, KRAS1, KRAS2, NS, NS3, OES, RALD, RASK2, c-Ki-ras, c-Ki-ras2)
  Cloning method: Gateway Cloning
  Sequencing primers: 5′ M13F 23-mer (5'-CCCAGTCACGACGTTGTAAAACG); 3′ attLR 23-mer (5'-TAACATCAGAGATTTTGAGACAC)
Terms and licenses: Academic/Nonprofit Terms; Industry Terms: Not Available to Industry
How to cite: Hs.KRAS4b G12F was a gift from Dominic Esposito (Addgene plasmid # 83149 ; http://n2t.net/addgene:83149 ; RRID:Addgene_83149)
