>Addgene plasmid #83149 | Hs.KRAS4b G12F | addgene partial sequence | sequence record 159054 | M13pUC-Fwd 5'-CCCAGTCACGACGTTGTAAAACG-3'
AATTCGAGCTCGGTCCGAGGATCCGAAATAATGATTTTATTTTGACTGATAGTGACCTGTTCGTTGCAAC
AAATTGATAAGCAATGCTTTTTTATAATGCCAACTTTGTACAAAAAAGTTGGCACCATGACTGAATATAA
ACTTGTGGTAGTTGGAGCTTTTGGCGTAGGCAAGAGTGCCTTGACGATACAGCTAATTCAGAATCATTTT
GTGGACGAATATGATCCAACAATAGAGGATTCCTACAGGAAGCAAGTAGTAATTGATGGAGAAACCTGTC
TCTTGGATATTCTCGACACAGCAGGTCAAGAGGAGTACAGTGCAATGAGGGACCAGTACATGAGGACTGG
GGAGGGCTTTCTTTGTGTATTTGCCATAAATAATACTAAATCATTTGAAGATATTCACCATTATAGAGAA
CAAATTAAAAGAGTTAAGGACTCTGAAGATGTACCTATGGTCCTAGTAGGAAATAAATGTGATTTGCCTT
CTAGAACAGTAGACACAAAACAGGCTCAGGACTTAGCAAGAAGTTATGGAATTCCTTTTATTGAAACATC
AGCAAAGACAAGACAGGGTGTTGATGATGCCTTCTATACATTAGTTCGAGAAATTCGAAAACATAAAGAA
AAGATGAGCAAAGATGGTAAAAAGAAGAAAAAGAAGTCAAAGACAAAGTGTGTAATTATGTAATCAACTT
TCTTGTACAAAGTTGGCATTATAGGAAAGCATTGCTTATCAATTTGTTGCAACGAACAGGTCACTATCAG
TCAAAATAAAATCATTATTTGCATGCAAGCTTAGATCCTCTAGACCAGCCAGGACAGAAATGCCTCGACT
TCGCTGCTACCCAAGGTTGCCGGGTGACGCACACCGTGG
